Addgene plasmid #141391: pLVX-EF1alpha-SARS-CoV-2-N-2xStrep-IRES-Puro
Purpose: Lentiviral expression of SARS-CoV-2 nucleocapsid (N) protein; transient expression and generate lentivirus
Depositing lab: Nevan Krogan. Depositing organization: University of California, San Francisco (UCSF). Publication: A SARS-CoV-2 protein interaction map reveals targets for drug repurposing. Gordon DE, Jang GM, Bouhaddou M, Xu J, Obernier K, White KM, O'Meara MJ, Rezelj VV, Guo JZ, Swaney DL, Tummino TA, Huttenhain R, Kaake RM, Richards AL, Tutuncuoglu B, Foussard H, Batra J, Haas K, Modak M, Kim M, Haas P, Polacco BJ, Braberg H, Fabius JM, Eckhardt M, Soucheray M, Bennett MJ, Cakir M, McGregor MJ, Li Q, Meyer B, Roesch F, Vallet T, Mac Kain A, Miorin L, Moreno E, Naing ZZC, Zhou Y, Peng S, Shi Y, Zhang Z, Shen W, Kirby IT, Melnyk JE, Chorba JS, Lou K, Dai SA, Barrio-Hernandez I, Memon D, Hernandez-Armenta C, Lyu J, Mathy CJP, Perica T, Pilla KB, Ganesan SJ, Saltzberg DJ, Rakesh R, Liu X, Rosenthal SB, Calviello L, Venkataramanan S, Liboy-Lugo J, Lin Y, Huang XP, Liu Y, Wankowicz SA, Bohn M, Safari M, Ugur FS, Koh C, Savar NS, Tran QD, Shengjuler D, Fletcher SJ, O'Neal MC, Cai Y, Chang JCJ, Broadhurst DJ, Klippsten S, Sharp PP, Wenzell NA, Kuzuoglu-Ozturk D, Wang HY, Trenker R, Young JM, Cavero DA, Hiatt J, Roth TL, Rathore U, Subramanian A, Noack J, Hubert M, Stroud RM, Frankel AD, Rosenberg OS, Verba KA, Agard DA, Ott M, Emerman M, Jura N, von Zastrow M, Verdin E, Ashworth A, Schwartz O, d'Enfert C, Mukherjee S, Jacobson M, Malik HS, Fujimori DG, Ideker T, Craik CS, Floor SN, Fraser JS, Gross JD, Sali A, Roth BL, Ruggero D, Taunton J, Kortemme T, Beltrao P, Vignuzzi M, Garcia-Sastre A, Shokat KM, Shoichet BK, Krogan NJ. Nature. 2020 Jul;583(7816):459-468. doi: 10.1038/s41586-020-2286-9. Epub 2020 Apr 30. PubMed 32353859.
Backbone
  Vector backbone: pLVX-EF1alpha-IRES-Puro
  Backbone manufacturer: Takara Bio
  Backbone size w/o insert (bp): 8825
  Vector type: Mammalian Expression, Lentiviral
  Selectable markers: Puromycin
Growth in bacteria
  Bacterial resistance: Ampicillin, 100 μg/mL
  Growth temperature: 30°C
  Growth strain: NEB Stable
  Copy number: Unknown
Gene/Insert
  Gene/Insert name: SARS-CoV-2-N
  Species: SARS-CoV-2
  Mutation: human codon optimized
  Entrez Gene: N (a.k.a. GU280_gp10)
  Promoter: EF1alpha
  Tag / fusion protein: 2xStrep (C terminal on insert)
  Cloning method: Unknown
Terms and licenses: Academic/Nonprofit Terms; Industry Terms
Depositor comments: Please visit https://www.biorxiv.org/content/10.1101/2020.03.22.002386v3 for bioRxiv preprint.
How to cite: pLVX-EF1alpha-SARS-CoV-2-N-2xStrep-IRES-Puro was a gift from Nevan Krogan (Addgene plasmid # 141391 ; http://n2t.net/addgene:141391 ; RRID:Addgene_141391)
