[The description below was written by a language model from this plasmid's Addgene catalogue record and pLannotate feature annotations shown in this document.]
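Description:
pLVX-EF1alpha-SARS-CoV-2-N-2xStrep-IRES-Puro is an HIV-1-based lentiviral transfer plasmid built on the Takara pLVX-EF1alpha-IRES-Puro backbone, intended both for direct transient expression in mammalian cells and for producing lentivirus. It is maintained in E. coli through a high-copy ColE1/pUC-type origin and an ampicillin resistance gene (β-lactamase with its own promoter). The sequenced record is about 10.2 kb. The viral portion is bounded by two HIV-1 LTR elements, both labelled as truncated 5' LTRs by the automated annotation, with adjoining nef-derived fragments. It carries the Ψ packaging signal with a partial gag sequence, the Rev response element for Rev-dependent nuclear export of the genomic RNA, and the cPPT/CTS element that aids nuclear import of the reverse-transcribed genome. Because functional structural and enzymatic viral genes are absent, these must be supplied in trans for packaging.

The payload is a bicistronic cassette driven by the human EF-1α promoter, annotated as the core promoter plus portions of intron A. The first cistron is a human codon-optimized SARS-CoV-2 nucleocapsid (N) open reading frame, the RNA-binding protein that packages the viral genome into ribonucleoprotein. According to the catalogue entry it bears a C-terminal 2xStrep tag, although the tag is not separately annotated in the feature table. An EMCV IRES then allows translation of puromycin N-acetyltransferase from the same transcript, linking drug selection of transfected or transduced cells to N expression. A WPRE downstream enhances transcript stability and expression. The Strep tag suits affinity purification of N and associated host proteins, consistent with the protein interaction mapping study from which the plasmid originates.
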