Features (pLannotate 1.2.2; 24 found; start..end, strand, type, name):
    377..634     +  LTR            5' LTR (truncated): truncated 5' long terminal repeat (LTR) from HIV-1
    681..806     +  misc_feature   HIV-1 Ψ: packaging signal of human immunodeficiency virus type 1
    790..1128    +  CDS            HIV-1 gag (fragment): gag protein from human immunodeficiency virus 1; gag
   1303..1536    +  misc_feature   RRE: The Rev response element (RRE) of HIV-1 allows for Rev-dependent mRNA export from the nucleus to the cytoplasm.
   1913..2013    +  CDS            Rev (fragment): human immunodeficiency virus 1 (HIV-1) Rev protein; rev; enhances nuclear export of unspliced and incompletely spliced viral mRNAs
   2028..2143    +  misc_feature   cPPT/CTS: central polypurine tract and central termination sequence of HIV-1 (lacking the first T)
   2356..2567    +  promoter       EF-1α core promoter: core promoter for human elongation factor EF-1α
   2568..2681    +  intron         EF-1α intron A (fragment): intron upstream of the start codon of human EF-1α
   3307..3510    +  intron         EF-1α intron A: truncated intron upstream of the start codon of human EF-1α
   3550..4806    +  CDS            N: NCAP_SARS2 - Experimental evidence at protein level: Swiss-Prot protein existence level 1. Packages the positive strand viral genome RNA into a helical ribonucleocapsid (RNP) and plays a fundamental role during virion assembly through its interactions with the viral genome and membrane protein M. Plays an important role in enhancing the efficiency of subgenomic viral RNA transcription as well as viral replication (By similarity). May modulate transforming growth factor-beta signaling by binding host smad3 (By similarity). From Severe acute respiratory syndrome coronavirus 2 (2019-nCoV) (SARS-C
   5031..5493    +  misc_feature   IRES: internal ribosome entry site (IRES) of the encephalomyocarditis virus (EMCV)
   5526..6123    +  CDS            PuroR (fragment): puromycin N-acetyltransferase; pac from Streptomyces alboniger; confers resistance to puromycin
   6139..6727    +  misc_feature   WPRE: woodchuck hepatitis virus posttranscriptional regulatory element
   6744..7262    +  CDS            nef (fragment): NEF_HV1BR - Experimental evidence at protein level: Swiss-Prot protein existence level 1. Extracellular Nef protein targets CD4(+) T-lymphocytes for apoptosis by interacting with CXCR4 surface receptors (PubMed:14990729). From Human immunodeficiency virus type 1 group M subtype B (isolate BRU/LAI) (HIV-1).
   7310..7567    +  LTR            5' LTR (truncated): truncated 5' long terminal repeat (LTR) from HIV-1
   7719..7735    -  protein_bind   lac operator: The lac repressor binds to the lac operator to inhibit transcription in E. coli. This inhibition can be relieved by adding lactose or isopropyl-β-D-thiogalactopyranoside (IPTG). lac repressor encoded by lacI
   7743..7773    -  promoter       lac promoter: promoter for the E. coli lac operon
   7788..7809    -  protein_bind   CAP binding site: CAP binding activates transcription in the presence of cAMP. E. coli catabolite activator protein
   7822..7914    -  CDS            lacI (fragment): lac repressor; lacI; The lac repressor binds to the lac operator to inhibit transcription in E. coli. This inhibition can be relieved by adding lactose or isopropyl-β-D-thiogalactopyranoside (IPTG).
   8097..8685    -  rep_origin     ori: high-copy-number ColE1/pMB1/pBR322/pUC origin of replication
   8856..9716    -  CDS            AmpR: β-lactamase; bla; confers resistance to ampicillin, carbenicillin, and related antibiotics
   9717..9821    -  promoter       AmpR promoter: bla
   9869..10003   +  polyA_signal   SV40 poly(A) signal: SV40 polyadenylation signal
  10170..329     +  CDS            nef (fragment) (across the origin): NEF_HV1BR - Experimental evidence at protein level: Swiss-Prot protein existence level 1. Extracellular Nef protein targets CD4(+) T-lymphocytes for apoptosis by interacting with CXCR4 surface receptors (PubMed:14990729). From Human immunodeficiency virus type 1 group M subtype B (isolate BRU/LAI) (HIV-1).
>Addgene plasmid #141391 | pLVX-EF1alpha-SARS-CoV-2-N-2xStrep-IRES-Puro | addgene full sequence | sequence record 288088 | Addgene NGS Result
TGGAAGGGCTAATTCACTCCCAAAGAAGACAAGATATCCTTGATCTGTGGATCTACCACACACAAGGCTA
CTTCCCTGATTAGCAGAACTACACACCAGGGCCAGGGGTCAGATATCCACTGACCTTTGGATGGTGCTAC
AAGCTAGTACCAGTTGAGCCAGATAAGGTAGAAGAGGCCAATAAAGGAGAGAACACCAGCTTGTTACACC
CTGTGAGCCTGCATGGGATGGATGACCCGGAGAGAGAAGTGTTAGAGTGGAGGTTTGACAGCCGCCTAGC
ATTTCATCACGTGGCCCGAGAGCTGCATCCGGAGTACTTCAAGAACTGCTGATATCGAGCTTGCTACAAG
GGACTTTCCGCTGGGGACTTTCCAGGGAGGCGTGGCCTGGGCGGGACTGGGGAGTGGCGAGCCCTCAGAT
CCTGCATATAAGCAGCTGCTTTTTGCCTGTACTGGGTCTCTCTGGTTAGACCAGATCTGAGCCTGGGAGC
TCTCTGGCTAACTAGGGAACCCACTGCTTAAGCCTCAATAAAGCTTGCCTTGAGTGCTTCAAGTAGTGTG
TGCCCGTCTGTTGTGTGACTCTGGTAACTAGAGATCCCTCAGACCCTTTTAGTCAGTGTGGAAAATCTCT
AGCAGTGGCGCCCGAACAGGGACTTGAAAGCGAAAGGGAAACCAGAGGAGCTCTCTCGACGCAGGACTCG
GCTTGCTGAAGCGCGCACGGCAAGAGGCGAGGGGCGGCGACTGGTGAGTACGCCAAAAATTTTGACTAGC
GGAGGCTAGAAGGAGAGAGATGGGTGCGAGAGCGTCAGTATTAAGCGGGGGAGAATTAGATCGCGATGGG
AAAAAATTCGGTTAAGGCCAGGGGGAAAGAAAAAATATAAATTAAAACATATAGTATGGGCAAGCAGGGA
GCTAGAACGATTCGCAGTTAATCCTGGCCTGTTAGAAACATCAGAAGGCTGTAGACAAATACTGGGACAG
CTACAACCATCCCTTCAGACAGGATCAGAAGAACTTAGATCATTATATAATACAGTAGCAACCCTCTATT
GTGTGCATCAAAGGATAGAGATAAAAGACACCAAGGAAGCTTTAGACAAGATAGAGGAAGAGCAAAACAA
AAGTAAGACCACCGCACAGCAAGCGGCCGGCCGCTGATCTTCAGACCTGGAGGAGGAGATATGAGGGACA
ATTGGAGAAGTGAATTATATAAATATAAAGTAGTAAAAATTGAACCATTAGGAGTAGCACCCACCAAGGC
AAAGAGAAGAGTGGTGCAGAGAGAAAAAAGAGCAGTGGGAATAGGAGCTTTGTTCCTTGGGTTCTTGGGA
GCAGCAGGAAGCACTATGGGCGCAGCGTCAATGACGCTGACGGTACAGGCCAGACAATTATTGTCTGGTA
TAGTGCAGCAGCAGAACAATTTGCTGAGGGCTATTGAGGCGCAACAGCATCTGTTGCAACTCACAGTCTG
GGGCATCAAGCAGCTCCAGGCAAGAATCCTGGCTGTGGAAAGATACCTAAAGGATCAACAGCTCCTGGGG
ATTTGGGGTTGCTCTGGAAAACTCATTTGCACCACTGCTGTGCCTTGGAATGCTAGTTGGAGTAATAAAT
CTCTGGAACAGATTTGGAATCACACGACCTGGATGGAGTGGGACAGAGAAATTAACAATTACACAAGCTT
AATACACTCCTTAATTGAAGAATCGCAAAACCAGCAAGAAAAGAATGAACAAGAATTATTGGAATTAGAT
AAATGGGCAAGTTTGTGGAATTGGTTTAACATAACAAATTGGCTGTGGTATATAAAATTATTCATAATGA
TAGTAGGAGGCTTGGTAGGTTTAAGAATAGTTTTTGCTGTACTTTCTATAGTGAATAGAGTTAGGCAGGG
ATATTCACCATTATCGTTTCAGACCCACCTCCCAACCCCGAGGGGACCCGACAGGCCCGAAGGAATAGAA
GAAGAAGGTGGAGAGAGAGACAGAGACAGATCCATTCGATTAGTGAACGGATCTCGACGGTATCGCCTTT
AAAAGAAAAGGGGGGATTGGGGGGTACAGTGCAGGGGAAAGAATAGTAGACATAATAGCAACAGACATAC
AAACTAAAGAATTACAAAAACAAATTACAAAAATTCAAAATTTTCGGGTTTATTACAGGGACAGCAGAGA
TCCAGTTTATCGATGAGTAATTCATACAAAAGGACTCGCCCCTGCCTTGGGGAATCCCAGGGACCGTCGT
TAAACTCCCACTAACGTAGAACCCAGAGATCGCTGCGTTCCCGCCCCCTCACCCGCCCGCTCTCGTCATC
ACTGAGGTGGAGAAGAGCATGCGTGAGGCTCCGGTGCCCGTCAGTGGGCAGAGCGCACATCGCCCACAGT
CCCCGAGAAGTTGGGGGGAGGGGTCGGCAATTGAACCGGTGCCTAGAGAAGGTGGCGCGGGGTAAACTGG
GAAAGTGATGTCGTGTACTGGCTCCGCCTTTTTCCCGAGGGTGGGGGAGAACCGTATATAAGTGCAGTAG
TCGCCGTGAACGTTCTTTTTCGCAACGGGTTTGCCGCCAGAACACAGGTAAGTGCCGTGTGTGGTTCCCG
CGGGCCTGGCCTCTTTACGGGTTATGGCCCTTGCGTGCCTTGAATTACTTCCACGCCCCTGGCTGCAGTA
CGTGATTCTTGATCCCGAGCTTCGGGTTGGAAGTGGGTGGGAGAGTTCGAGGCCTTGCGCTTAAGGAGCC
CCTTCGCCTCGTGCTTGAGTTGAGGCCTGGCTTGGGCGCTGGGGCCGCCGCGTGCGAATCTGGTGGCACC
TTCGCGCCTGTCTCGCTGCTTTCGATAAGTCTCTAGCCATTTAAAATTTTTGATGACCTGCTGCGACGCT
TTTTTTCTGGCAAGATAGTCTTGTAAATGCGGGCCAAGATCTGCACACTGGTATTTCGGTTTTTGGGGCC
GCGGGCGGCGACGGGGCCCGTGCGTCCCAGCGCACATGTTCGGCGAGGCGGGGCCTGCGAGCGCGGCCAC
CGAGAATCGGACGGGGGTAGTCTCAAGCTGGCCGGCCTGCTCTGGTGCCTGGCCTCGCGCCGCCGTGTAT
CGCCCCGCCCTGGGCGGCAAGGCTGGCCCGGTCGGCACCAGTTGCGTGAGCGGAAAGATGGCCGCTTCCC
GGCCCTGCTGCAGGGAGCTCAAAATGGAGGACGCGGCGCTCGGGAGAGCGGGCGGGTGAGTCACCCACAC
AAAGGAAAAGGGCCTTTCCGTCCTCAGCCGTCGCTTCATGTGACTCCACGGAGTACCGGGCGCCGTCCAG
GCACCTCGATTAGTTCTCGAGCTTTTGGAGTACGTCGTCTTTAGGTTGGGGGGAGGGGTTTTATGCGATG
GAGTTTCCCCACACTGAGTGGGTGGAGACTGAAGTTAGGCCAGCTTGGCACTTGATGTAATTCTCCTTGG
AATTTGCCCTTTTTGAGTTTGGATCTTGGTTCATTCTCAAGCCTCAGACAGTGGTTCAAAGTTTTTTTCT
TCCATTTCAGGTGTCGTGAGGATCTATTTCCGGTGAATTCGCCGCCACCATGAGCGATAACGGCCCCCAA
AACCAACGGAATGCCCCTCGGATAACATTTGGTGGCCCTAGTGATTCCACAGGAAGTAACCAAAACGGAG
AACGGTCTGGAGCCCGCTCTAAACAGAGGCGACCACAGGGATTGCCAAATAACACAGCGTCATGGTTTAC
AGCCCTGACTCAACATGGAAAGGAGGACTTGAAATTTCCACGAGGACAGGGTGTACCAATAAACACAAAC
AGTAGTCCAGACGATCAGATCGGGTATTATAGAAGGGCCACGAGACGCATCAGAGGTGGAGATGGTAAAA
TGAAAGATCTCAGTCCGCGCTGGTACTTTTATTATTTGGGAACCGGCCCAGAAGCGGGCCTCCCATATGG
AGCCAATAAGGACGGGATTATATGGGTGGCTACAGAGGGAGCCCTCAATACGCCAAAAGATCACATCGGA
ACAAGAAACCCTGCTAATAATGCCGCAATCGTGCTGCAGTTGCCTCAGGGGACGACGCTTCCTAAAGGCT
TTTACGCAGAAGGATCACGCGGCGGCAGCCAAGCATCCTCAAGGTCTAGTTCCAGAAGTCGAAACAGCTC
CAGAAACTCCACACCAGGGTCCAGTAGGGGCACAAGTCCGGCGCGGATGGCGGGCAACGGCGGAGACGCC
GCACTCGCTCTGTTGCTCCTGGACCGGCTCAACCAACTTGAATCCAAGATGAGTGGTAAGGGACAGCAGC
AACAAGGTCAAACCGTAACCAAGAAAAGCGCTGCAGAAGCTTCTAAAAAACCTCGACAAAAACGGACCGC
TACGAAGGCATATAACGTTACTCAAGCCTTCGGGAGACGAGGGCCGGAGCAAACCCAGGGGAATTTTGGA
GATCAGGAGCTCATCCGGCAAGGGACAGATTACAAACATTGGCCTCAAATCGCTCAGTTCGCGCCGTCCG
CAAGTGCTTTTTTCGGAATGTCTCGCATCGGTATGGAAGTAACACCATCCGGGACATGGCTCACTTATAC
CGGCGCCATCAAGCTGGACGACAAAGATCCAAATTTCAAAGATCAGGTGATTCTCTTGAATAAACACATA
GACGCGTATAAGACGTTTCCACCCACCGAACCCAAGAAGGACAAAAAGAAAAAAGCTGATGAAACACAAG
CGTTGCCCCAGCGACAGAAGAAGCAGCAAACCGTCACCCTCCTGCCAGCCGCTGATCTCGATGACTTCTC
CAAGCAACTTCAACAGTCCATGAGCTCAGCCGATTCTACTCAGGCGCTCGAAGGCGGCGGGGGATGGAGC
CATCCACAATTCGAGAAAGGCGGTGGTTCAGGAGGAGGTAGCGGGGGTGGATCATGGTCACATCCGCAGT
TTGAAAAGTAAGGATCCCGCCCCTCTCCCTCCCCCCCCCCTAACGTTACTGGCCGAAGCCGCTTGGAATA
AGGCCGGTGTGCGTTTGTCTATATGTTATTTTCCACCATATTGCCGTCTTTTGGCAATGTGAGGGCCCGG
AAACCTGGCCCTGTCTTCTTGACGAGCATTCCTAGGGGTCTTTCCCCTCTCGCCAAAGGAATGCAAGGTC
TGTTGAATGTCGTGAAGGAAGCAGTTCCTCTGGAAGCTTCTTGAAGACAAACAACGTCTGTAGCGACCCT
TTGCAGGCAGCGGAACCCCCCACCTGGCGACAGGTGCCTCTGCGGCCAAAAGCCACGTGTATAAGATACA
CCTGCAAAGGCGGCACAACCCCAGTGCCACGTTGTGAGTTGGATAGTTGTGGAAAGAGTCAAATGGCTCT
CCTCAAGCGTATTCAACAAGGGGCTGAAGGATGCCCAGAAGGTACCCCATTGTATGGGATCTGATCTGGG
GCCTCGGTGCACATGCTTTACATGTGTTTAGTCGAGGTTAAAAAAACGTCTAGGCCCCCCGAACCACGGG
GACGTGGTTTTCCTTTGAAAAACACGATGATAAGCTTGCCACAACCCACAAGGAGACGACCTTCCATGAC
CGAGTACAAGCCCACGGTGCGCCTCGCCACCCGCGACGACGTCCCCCGGGCCGTACGCACCCTCGCCGCC
GCGTTCGCCGACTACCCCGCCACGCGCCACACCGTCGACCCGGACCGCCACATCGAGCGGGTCACCGAGC
TGCAAGAACTCTTCCTCACGCGCGTCGGGCTCGACATCGGCAAGGTGTGGGTCGCGGACGACGGCGCCGC
GGTGGCGGTCTGGACCACGCCGGAGAGCGTCGAAGCGGGGGCGGTGTTCGCCGAGATCGGCCCGCGCATG
GCCGAGTTGAGCGGTTCCCGGCTGGCCGCGCAGCAACAGATGGAAGGCCTCCTGGCGCCGCACCGGCCCA
AGGAGCCCGCGTGGTTCCTGGCCACCGTCGGCGTCTCGCCCGACCACCAGGGCAAGGGTCTGGGCAGCGC
CGTCGTGCTCCCCGGAGTGGAGGCGGCCGAGCGCGCCGGGGTGCCCGCCTTCCTGGAGACCTCCGCGCCC
CGCAACCTCCCCTTCTACGAGCGGCTCGGCTTCACCGTCACCGCCGACGTCGAGGTGCCCGAAGGACCGC
GCACCTGGTGCATGACCCGCAAGCCCGGTGCCTAGACGCGTCTGGAACAATCAACCTCTGGATTACAAAA
TTTGTGAAAGATTGACTGGTATTCTTAACTATGTTGCTCCTTTTACGCTATGTGGATACGCTGCTTTAAT
GCCTTTGTATCATGCTATTGCTTCCCGTATGGCTTTCATTTTCTCCTCCTTGTATAAATCCTGGTTGCTG
TCTCTTTATGAGGAGTTGTGGCCCGTTGTCAGGCAACGTGGCGTGGTGTGCACTGTGTTTGCTGACGCAA
CCCCCACTGGTTGGGGCATTGCCACCACCTGTCAGCTCCTTTCCGGGACTTTCGCTTTCCCCCTCCCTAT
TGCCACGGCGGAACTCATCGCCGCCTGCCTTGCCCGCTGCTGGACAGGGGCTCGGCTGTTGGGCACTGAC
AATTCCGTGGTGTTGTCGGGGAAGCTGACGTCCTTTCCATGGCTGCTCGCCTGTGTTGCCACCTGGATTC
TGCGCGGGACGTCCTTCTGCTACGTCCCTTCGGCCCTCAATCCAGCGGACCTTCCTTCCCGCGGCCTGCT
GCCGGCTCTGCGGCCTCTTCCGCGTCTTCGCCTTCGCCCTCAGACGAGTCGGATCTCCCTTTGGGCCGCC
TCCCCGCCTGGAATTAATTCTGCAGTCGAGACCTAGAAAAACATGGAGCAATCACAAGTAGCAATACAGC
AGCTACCAATGCTGATTGTGCCTGGCTAGAAGCACAAGAGGAGGAGGAGGTGGGTTTTCCAGTCACACCT
CAGGTACCTTTAAGACCAATGACTTACAAGGCAGCTGTAGATCTTAGCCACTTTTTAAAAGAAAAGAGGG
GACTGGAAGGGCTAATTCACTCCCAACGAAGACAAGATATCCTTGATCTGTGGATCTACCACACACAAGG
CTACTTCCCTGATTAGCAGAACTACACACCAGGGCCAGGGGTCAGATATCCACTGACCTTTGGATGGTGC
TACAAGCTAGTACCAGTTGAGCCAGATAAGGTAGAAGAGGCCAATAAAGGAGAGAACACCAGCTTGTTAC
ACCCTGTGAGCCTGCATGGGATGGATGACCCGGAGAGAGAAGTGTTAGAGTGGAGGTTTGACAGCCGCCT
AGCATTTCATCACGTGGCCCGAGAGCTGCATCCGGAGTACTTCAAGAACTGCTGATATCGAGCTTGCTAC
AAGGGACTTTCCGCTGGGGACTTTCCAGGGAGGCGTGGCCTGGGCGGGACTGGGGAGTGGCGAGCCCTCA
GATCCTGCATATAAGCAGCTGCTTTTTGCCTGTACTGGGTCTCTCTGGTTAGACCAGATCTGAGCCTGGG
AGCTCTCTGGCTAACTAGGGAACCCACTGCTTAAGCCTCAATAAAGCTTGCCTTGAGTGCTTCAAGTAGT
GTGTGCCCGTCTGTTGTGTGACTCTGGTAACTAGAGATCCCTCAGACCCTTTTAGTCAGTGTGGAAAATC
TCTAGCAGTAGTAGTTCATGTCATCTTATTATTCAGTATTTATAACTTGCAAAGAAATGAATATCAGAGA
GTGAGAGGCCTTGACATTGCTAGCGTTTACCGTCGACCTCTAGCTAGAGCTTGGCGTAATCATGGTCATA
GCTGTTTCCTGTGTGAAATTGTTATCCGCTCACAATTCCACACAACATACGAGCCGGAAGCATAAAGTGT
AAAGCCTGGGGTGCCTAATGAGTGAGCTAACTCACATTAATTGCGTTGCGCTCACTGCCCGCTTTCCAGT
CGGGAAACCTGTCGTGCCAGCTGCATTAATGAATCGGCCAACGCGCGGGGAGAGGCGGTTTGCGTATTGG
GCGCTCTTCCGCTTCCTCGCTCACTGACTCGCTGCGCTCGGTCGTTCGGCTGCGGCGAGCGGTATCAGCT
CACTCAAAGGCGGTAATACGGTTATCCACAGAATCAGGGGATAACGCAGGAAAGAACATGTGAGCAAAAG
GCCAGCAAAAGGCCAGGAACCGTAAAAAGGCCGCGTTGCTGGCGTTTTTCCATAGGCTCCGCCCCCCTGA
CGAGCATCACAAAAATCGACGCTCAAGTCAGAGGTGGCGAAACCCGACAGGACTATAAAGATACCAGGCG
TTTCCCCCTGGAAGCTCCCTCGTGCGCTCTCCTGTTCCGACCCTGCCGCTTACCGGATACCTGTCCGCCT
TTCTCCCTTCGGGAAGCGTGGCGCTTTCTCATAGCTCACGCTGTAGGTATCTCAGTTCGGTGTAGGTCGT
TCGCTCCAAGCTGGGCTGTGTGCACGAACCCCCCGTTCAGCCCGACCGCTGCGCCTTATCCGGTAACTAT
CGTCTTGAGTCCAACCCGGTAAGACACGACTTATCGCCACTGGCAGCAGCCACTGGTAACAGGATTAGCA
GAGCGAGGTATGTAGGCGGTGCTACAGAGTTCTTGAAGTGGTGGCCTAACTACGGCTACACTAGAAGAAC
AGTATTTGGTATCTGCGCTCTGCTGAAGCCAGTTACCTTCGGAAAAAGAGTTGGTAGCTCTTGATCCGGC
AAACAAACCACCGCTGGTAGCGGTGGTTTTTTTGTTTGCAAGCAGCAGATTACGCGCAGAAAAAAAGGAT
CTCAAGAAGATCCTTTGATCTTTTCTACGGGGTCTGACGCTCAGTGGAACGAAAACTCACGTTAAGGGAT
TTTGGTCATGAGATTATCAAAAAGGATCTTCACCTAGATCCTTTTAAATTAAAAATGAAGTTTTAAATCA
ATCTAAAGTATATATGAGTAAACTTGGTCTGACAGTTACCAATGCTTAATCAGTGAGGCACCTATCTCAG
CGATCTGTCTATTTCGTTCATCCATAGTTGCCTGACTCCCCGTCGTGTAGATAACTACGATACGGGAGGG
CTTACCATCTGGCCCCAGTGCTGCAATGATACCGCGAGACCCACGCTCACCGGCTCCAGATTTATCAGCA
ATAAACCAGCCAGCCGGAAGGGCCGAGCGCAGAAGTGGTCCTGCAACTTTATCCGCCTCCATCCAGTCTA
TTAATTGTTGCCGGGAAGCTAGAGTAAGTAGTTCGCCAGTTAATAGTTTGCGCAACGTTGTTGCCATTGC
TACAGGCATCGTGGTGTCACGCTCGTCGTTTGGTATGGCTTCATTCAGCTCCGGTTCCCAACGATCAAGG
CGAGTTACATGATCCCCCATGTTGTGCAAAAAAGCGGTTAGCTCCTTCGGTCCTCCGATCGTTGTCAGAA
GTAAGTTGGCCGCAGTGTTATCACTCATGGTTATGGCAGCACTGCATAATTCTCTTACTGTCATGCCATC
CGTAAGATGCTTTTCTGTGACTGGTGAGTACTCAACCAAGTCATTCTGAGAATAGTGTATGCGGCGACCG
AGTTGCTCTTGCCCGGCGTCAATACGGGATAATACCGCGCCACATAGCAGAACTTTAAAAGTGCTCATCA
TTGGAAAACGTTCTTCGGGGCGAAAACTCTCAAGGATCTTACCGCTGTTGAGATCCAGTTCGATGTAACC
CACTCGTGCACCCAACTGATCTTCAGCATCTTTTACTTTCACCAGCGTTTCTGGGTGAGCAAAAACAGGA
AGGCAAAATGCCGCAAAAAAGGGAATAAGGGCGACACGGAAATGTTGAATACTCATACTCTTCCTTTTTC
AATATTATTGAAGCATTTATCAGGGTTATTGTCTCATGAGCGGATACATATTTGAATGTATTTAGAAAAA
TAAACAAATAGGGGTTCCGCGCACATTTCCCCGAAAAGTGCCACCTGACGTCGACGGATCGGGAGATCAA
CTTGTTTATTGCAGCTTATAATGGTTACAAATAAAGCAATAGCATCACAAATTTCACAAATAAAGCATTT
TTTTCACTGCATTCTAGTTGTGGTTTGTCCAAACTCATCAATGTATCTTATCATGTCTGGATCAACTGGA
TAACTCAAGCTAACCAAAATCATCCCAAACTTCCCACCCCATACCCTATTACCACTGCCAATTACCTGTG
GTTTCATTTACTCTAAACCTGTGATTCCTCTGAATTATTTTCATTTTAAAGAAATTGTATTTGTTAAATA
TGTACTACAAACTTAGTAGT
