>Addgene plasmid #141391 | pLVX-EF1alpha-SARS-CoV-2-N-2xStrep-IRES-Puro | addgene partial sequence | sequence record 287311 | EF1a-F 5'-TCAAGCCTCAGACAGTGGTTC-3'
ATTTCCGGTGAATTCGCCGCCACCATGAGCGATAACGGCCCCCAAAACCAACGGAATGCCCCTCGGATAA
CATTTGGTGGCCCTAGTGATTCCACAGGAAGTAACCAAAACGGAGAACGGTCTGGAGCCCGCTCTAAACA
GAGGCGACCACAGGGATTGCCAAATAACACAGCGTCATGGTTTACAGCCCTGACTCAACATGGAAAGGAG
GACTTGAAATTTCCACGAGGACAGGGTGTACCAATAAACACAAACAGTAGTCCAGACGATCAGATCGGGT
ATTATAGAAGGGCCACGAGACGCATCAGAGGTGGAGATGGTAAAATGAAAGATCTCAGTCCGCGCTGGTA
CTTTTATTATTTGGGAACCGGCCCAGAAGCGGGCCTCCCATATGGAGCCAATAAGGACGGGATTATATGG
GTGGCTACAGAGGGAGCCCTCAATACGCCAAAAGATCACATCGGAACAAGAAACCCTGCTAATAATGCCG
CAATCGTGCTGCAGTTGCCTCAGGGGACGACGCTTCCTAAAGGCTTTTACGCAGAAGGATCACGCGGCGG
CAGCCAAGCATCCTCAAGGTCTAGTTCCAGAAGTCGAAACAGCTCCAGAAACTCCACACCAGGGTCCAGT
AGGGGCACAAGTCCGGCGCGGATGGCGGGCAACGGCGGAGACGCCGCACTCGCTCTGTTGCTCCTGGACC
GGCTCAACCAACTTGAATCCAAGATGAGTGGTAAGGGACAGCAGCAACAAGGTCAAACCGTAACCAAGAA
AAGCGCTGCAGAAGCTTCTAAAAAACCTCGACAAAAACGGACCGCTACGAAGGCATATAACGTTACTCAA
GCCTTCGGGAGACGAGGGCCGGAGCAAACCCAGGGGAATTTTGGAGATCAGGAGCTCATCCGGCAAGGGA
CAGATTACAAACATTGGCCTCAAATCGCTCAGTTCG
