>Addgene plasmid #141391 | pLVX-EF1alpha-SARS-CoV-2-N-2xStrep-IRES-Puro | addgene partial sequence | sequence record 287312 | pCDH-rev 5'-GCATTCCTTTGGCGAGAG-3'
AGGGCCAGGTTTCCGGGCCCTCACATTGCCAAAAGACGGCAATATGGTGGAAAATAACATATAGACAAAC
GCACACCGGCCTTATTCCAAGCGGCTTCGGCCAGTAACGTTAGGGGGGGGGGAGGGAGAGGGGCGGGATC
CTTACTTTTCAAACTGCGGATGTGACCATGATCCACCCCCGCTACCTCCTCCTGAACCACCGCCTTTCTC
GAAT
